>Addgene plasmid #79942 | pCMV-EPN-27 | depositor partial sequence | sequence record 150577 | EPN-27
CTAGAATTATCGATCCGGAGGTACCATGCCGCATCGTTTTAAAGTGCATAATTACATGAGCCCGACCTTT
TGCGATCATTGCGGCAGCCTGCTGTGGGGCTTAGTGAAACAGGGCCTGAAATGCGAAGATTGCGGTATGA
ATGTGCATCATAAATGCCGTGAAAAAGTGGCGAATCTGTGCGGCGGCAGCGACGGCTCCGGCCGTTCCGG
TTCCAAGATCGAAGAGCTGTTCAAGAAACACAAGATCGTTGCCGTGCTGCGTGCCAATAGTGTGGAAGAA
GCGAAAAAGAAAGCGCTGGCGGTTTTCCTGGGCGGCGTTCATCTGATTGAAATTACCTTTACCGTGCCGG
ATGCGGATACCGTGATTAAGGAACTGAGCTTTCTGAAGGAAATGGGCGCGATTATTGGTGCGGGCACCGT
GACCAGCGTGGAGCAGTGCCGTAAAGCGGTGGAAAGTGGCGCCGAATTCATTGTGAGTCCGCACCTGGAC
GAGGAAATTAGCCAATTTTGCAAGGAGAAGGGTGTGTTCTATATGCCAGGCGTTATGACCCCGACCGAAC
TGGTGAAAGCCATGAAACTGGGCCATACCATCTTAAAACTGTTTCCGGGTGAGGTGGTGGGTCCGCAGTT
TGTTAAAGCGATGAAAGGTCCGTTTCCGAATGTGAAATTTGTGCCAACCGGCGGTGTTAATCTGGACAAT
GTGTGCGAATGGTTCAAAGCGGGCGTGCTGGCCGTGGGCGTGGGCAGCGCGTTAGTGAAAGGCACCCCGG
TGGAAGTGGCGGAAAAGGCCAAGGCGTTCGTTGAGAAGATTCGTGGCTGCACCGAACAGAAGCTGATCTC
CGAAGAAGACCTGTGACTCGAGAAGCTTGCTAGCAGATCTT
