>Addgene plasmid #79942 | pCMV-EPN-27 | addgene partial sequence | sequence record 162362 | CMV-F 5'-CGCAAATGGGCGGTAGGCGTG-3'
TCTGGCTAACTAGAGAACCCACTGCTTACTGGCTTATCGAAATTAATACGACTCACTATAGGGAGACCCA
AGCTGGCTAGCGTTTAAACGGGCCCTCTAGAATTATCGATCCGGAGGTACCATGCCGCATCGTTTTAAAG
TGCATAATTACATGAGCCCGACCTTTTGCGATCATTGCGGCAGCCTGCTGTGGGGCTTAGTGAAACAGGG
CCTGAAATGCGAAGATTGCGGTATGAATGTGCATCATAAATGCCGTGAAAAAGTGGCGAATCTGTGCGGC
GGCAGCGACGGCTCCGGCCGTTCCGGTTCCAAGATCGAAGAGCTGTTCAAGAAACACAAGATCGTTGCCG
TGCTGCGTGCCAATAGTGTGGAAGAAGCGAAAAAGAAAGCGCTGGCGGTTTTCCTGGGCGGCGTTCATCT
GATTGAAATTACCTTTACCGTGCCGGATGCGGATACCGTGATTAAGGAACTGAGCTTTCTGAAGGAAATG
GGCGCGATTATTGGTGCGGGCACCGTGACCAGCGTGGAGCAGTGCCGTAAAGCGGTGGAAAGTGGCGCCG
AATTCATTGTGAGTCCGCACCTGGACGAGGAAATTAGCCAATTTTGCAAGGAGAAGGGTGTGTTCTATAT
GCCAGGCGTTATGACCCCGACCGAACTGGTGAAAGCCATGAAACTGGGCCATACCATCTTAAAACTGTTT
CCGGGTGAGGTGGTGGGTCCGCAGTTTGTTAAAGCGATGAAAGGTCCGTTTCCGAATGTGAAATTTGTGC
CAACCGGCGGTGTTAATCTGGACAATGTGTGCGAATGGTTCAAAGCGGGCGTGCTGGCCGTGGGCGTGGG
CAGCGCGTTAGTGAAAGGCACCCCGGTGGAAGTGGCGGAAAAGGCCAAGGCGTTCGTTGAGAAGATTCGT
GGCTGCACCGAACAGAAGCTGATCTCCGAAGAAGACCTGTGACTCGAGAAGCTTGCTAGCAGATCTT
