>Addgene plasmid #79942 | pCMV-EPN-27 | addgene partial sequence | sequence record 162363 | Bglob-pA-R 5'-ttttggcagagggaaaaaga-3'
AGGTCTTCTTCGGAGATCAGCTTCTGTTCGGTGCAGCCACGAATCTTCTCAACGAACGCCTTGGCCTTTT
CCGCCACTTCCACCGGGGTGCCTTTCACTAACGCGCTGCCCACGCCCACGGCCAGCACGCCCGCTTTGAA
CCATTCGCACACATTGTCCAGATTAACACCGCCGGTTGGCACAAATTTCACATTCGGAAACGGACCTTTC
ATCGCTTTAACAAACTGCGGACCCACCACCTCACCCGGAAACAGTTTTAAGATGGTATGGCCCAGTTTCA
TGGCTTTCACCAGTTCGGTCGGGGTCATAACGCCTGGCATATAGAACACACCCTTCTCCTTGCAAAATTG
GCTAATTTCCTCGTCCAGGTGCGGACTCACAATGAATTCGGCGCCACTTTCCACCGCTTTACGGCACTGC
TCCACGCTGGTCACGGTGCCCGCACCAATAATCGCGCCCATTTCCTTCAGAAAGCTCAGTTCCTTAATCA
CGGTATCCGCATCCGGCACGGTAAAGGTAATTTCAATCAGATGAACGCCGCCCAGGAAAACCGCCAGCGC
TTTCTTTTTCGCTTCTTCCACACTATTGGCACGCAGCACGGCAACGATCTTGTGTTTCTTGAACAGCTCT
TCGATCTTGGAACCGGAACGGCCGGAGCCGTCGCTGCCGCCGCACAGATTCGCCACTTTTTCACGGCATT
TATGATGCACATTCATACCGCAATCTTCGCATTTCAGGCCCTGTTTCACTAAGCCCCACAGCAGGCTGCC
GCAATGATCGCAAAAGGTCGGGCTCATGTAATTATGCACTTTAAAACGATGCGGCATGGTACCTCCGGAT
CGATAATTCTAGAGGGCCCGTTTAAACGCTAGCCAGCTTGGGTCTCCCTATAGTGAGTCGTATTAATTTC
GATAAGCCAGTAAGCAGTGGG
