[The description below was written by a language model from this plasmid's Addgene catalogue record.]
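Description:
pCMV-EPN-27 is a mammalian expression plasmid built on a pCMV backbone (about 5.4 kb without insert), with the insert cloned between the KpnI and XhoI sites. It is maintained as a high-copy plasmid in E. coli under ampicillin selection and carries a neomycin resistance marker, allowing G418 selection of transfected mammalian cells. The catalogue lists it for both mammalian and bacterial expression. The backbone name implies that a CMV promoter drives the insert, but the record includes no feature table, so the promoter, polyadenylation signal and origins of replication are not explicitly documented.

The insert, EPN-27, is summarised in the record as C1-10GS-I3-01-myc. Read in order, this indicates a fusion protein with an N-terminal element called C1, a linker labelled 10GS (presumably a ten-residue glycine-serine spacer), the I3-01 module and a C-terminal myc epitope tag for antibody detection. The record does not define C1 or I3-01. From the associated publication, which concerns designed proteins that induce formation of nanocage-containing extracellular vesicles, I3-01 is most plausibly the self-assembling nanocage subunit, and C1 is possibly a membrane-interacting element, though its origin and function are not stated. No element for recruiting cellular budding machinery appears in the listed composition, but the record does not say whether this is a deliberate omission.

The construct appears to be one member of a numbered EPN series that tests how different domain combinations affect the assembly of designed protein cages and their release from mammalian cells in vesicles.
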