Addgene plasmid #79942: pCMV-EPN-27
Purpose: C1-10GS-I3-01-myc
Depositing lab: Neil King. Depositing organization: University of Washington. Publication: Designed proteins induce the formation of nanocage-containing extracellular vesicles. Votteler J, Ogohara C, Yi S, Hsia Y, Nattermann U, Belnap DM, King NP, Sundquist WI. Nature. 2016 Dec 8;540(7632):292-295. doi: 10.1038/nature20607. Epub 2016 Nov 30. PubMed 27919066.
Backbone
  Vector backbone: pCMV
  Backbone size w/o insert (bp): 5443
  Modifications to backbone: Inserts were cloned into the Kpn1 and Xho1 sites
  Vector type: Mammalian Expression, Bacterial Expression
  Selectable markers: Neomycin (select with G418)
Growth in bacteria
  Bacterial resistance: Ampicillin, 100 μg/mL
  Growth temperature: 37°C
  Growth strain: DH5alpha
  Copy number: High Copy
Gene/Insert
  Gene/Insert name: EPN-27
Terms and licenses: Academic/Nonprofit Terms; Industry Terms: Not Available to Industry
How to cite: pCMV-EPN-27 was a gift from Neil King (Addgene plasmid # 79942 ; http://n2t.net/addgene:79942 ; RRID:Addgene_79942)
